Addgene plasmid #104596: pCA528 CHMP4B 156-224
Purpose: Expresses C-terminal 156-224 residues of CHMP4B with non-native N-term cysteine for fluorescent labeling; Internal ID: WISP18-7
Depositing lab: Wesley Sundquist. Depositing organization: University of Utah. Publication: Comprehensive analysis of the human ESCRT-III-MIT domain interactome reveals new cofactors for cytokinetic abscission. Wenzel DM, Mackay DR, Skalicky JJ, Paine EL, Miller MS, Ullman KS, Sundquist WI. Elife. 2022 Sep 15;11:e77779. doi: 10.7554/eLife.77779. PubMed 36107470.
Backbone
  Vector backbone: pCA528
  Backbone size w/o insert (bp): 5597
  Total vector size (bp): 5808
  Vector type: Bacterial Expression
Growth in bacteria
  Bacterial resistance: Kanamycin, 50 μg/mL
  Growth temperature: 37°C
  Growth strain: DH5alpha
  Copy number: Unknown
Gene/Insert
  Gene/Insert name: CHMP4B residues 156-224
  Species: H. sapiens (human)
  Insert size (bp): 210
  Mutation: Contains nonnative Gly-Cys for fluorescent labeling
  Entrez Gene: CHMP4B (a.k.a. C20orf178, CHMP4A, CTPP3, CTRCT31, SNF7, SNF7-2, Shax1, VPS32B, Vps32-2, dJ553F4.4)
  Promoter: T7
  Tag / fusion protein: His-SUMO (N terminal on insert)
  Cloning method: Restriction Enzyme; 5′ cloning site BsaI (destroyed during cloning); 3′ cloning site BamHI (not destroyed)
  Sequencing primers: 5′ T7 forward; 3′ T7 term
Terms and licenses: Academic/Nonprofit Terms; Industry Terms: Not Available to Industry
Depositor comments: Read the preprint on bioRxiv: https://www.biorxiv.org/content/10.1101/2022.02.09.477148v1
How to cite: pCA528 CHMP4B 156-224 was a gift from Wesley Sundquist (Addgene plasmid # 104596 ; http://n2t.net/addgene:104596 ; RRID:Addgene_104596)
