[The description below was written by a language model from this plasmid's Addgene catalogue record and pLannotate feature annotations shown in this document.]
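Description:
pCA528 CHMP4B 156-224 is a bacterial expression plasmid of about 5.8 kb, built on the pCA528 backbone, a pET-style T7 vector for producing His-SUMO fusion proteins in E. coli. It is propagated through a ColE1/pMB1-type origin accompanied by the bom region and the rop gene, which moderates copy number, and it is selected with kanamycin through an aph(3')-Ia resistance gene. An f1 phage origin is also present. The annotated tetracycline-resistance fragments and the small predicted E. coli ORF appear to be non-functional remnants of the pBR322 lineage.

The expression cassette consists of a T7 promoter followed by a lac operator and the T7 gene 10 ribosome binding site, with a backbone-encoded lacI gene supplying repressor. Transcription therefore depends on T7 RNA polymerase and is inducible with IPTG. The open reading frame encodes an N-terminal His tag (stated in the catalogue but not picked up in the feature table), then yeast SMT3/SUMO, fused directly to human CHMP4B residues 156–224, the C-terminal portion of this ESCRT-III subunit. A non-native Gly-Cys is included at the N-terminus of the fragment, giving a cysteine for attaching a fluorescent dye. The SUMO module is a cleavable tag, so the labelled peptide can in principle be released from the fusion after affinity purification. The insert was cloned between BsaI (destroyed) and BamHI sites. The His-tag and SET1 fragments annotated downstream of the insert, before the T7 terminator, are probably untranslated vector remnants, though the record does not state this explicitly.

The associated study surveyed interactions between human ESCRT-III proteins and MIT domains, which is consistent with using this construct to make fluorescently labelled CHMP4B tail peptide for binding measurements.
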