Features (pLannotate 1.2.2; 20 found; start..end, strand, type, name):
     12..440     +  rep_origin     f1 ori (sequence partly withheld): f1 bacteriophage origin of replication; arrow indicates direction of (+) strand synthesis
    493..550     +  promoter       AmpR promoter (fragment): bla
    559..1374    -  CDS            KanR: aminoglycoside phosphotransferase; aph(3')-Ia; confers resistance to kanamycin in bacteria or G418 (Geneticin®) in eukaryotes
   1496..2084    +  rep_origin     ori: high-copy-number ColE1/pMB1/pBR322/pUC origin of replication
   2270..2409    -  misc_feature   bom: basis of mobility region from pBR322
   2511..2702    -  CDS            rop: Rop protein, which maintains plasmids at low copy number; rop
   2719..3099    +  CDS            YPB1_ECOLX: Protein predicted: Swiss-Prot protein existence level 4. From Escherichia coli.
   3171..3462    -  CDS            TcR (fragment): tetracycline efflux protein; tet; confers resistance to tetracycline
   3477..3498    -  protein_bind   CAP binding site: CAP binding activates transcription in the presence of cAMP. E. coli catabolite activator protein
   3511..4593    -  CDS            lacI: lac repressor; lacI; The lac repressor binds to the lac operator to inhibit transcription in E. coli. This inhibition can be relieved by adding lactose or isopropyl-β-D-thiogalactopyranoside (IPTG).
   4594..4671    -  promoter       lacI promoter: lacI
   4679..4958    -  CDS            TcR (fragment): tetracycline efflux protein; tet; confers resistance to tetracycline
   4980..4998    +  promoter       T7 promoter: promoter for bacteriophage T7 RNA polymerase
   4999..5023    +  protein_bind   lac operator: The lac repressor binds to the lac operator to inhibit transcription in E. coli. This inhibition can be relieved by adding lactose or isopropyl-β-D-thiogalactopyranoside (IPTG). lac repressor encoded by lacI
   5038..5060    +  RBS            RBS: efficient ribosome binding site from bacteriophage T7 gene 10 (Olins and Rangwala, 1989)
   5095..5385    +  CDS            SUMO: cleavable ubiquitin-like protein tag; S. cerevisiae SMT3 (truncated)
   5386..5598    +  CDS            CHMP4B (fragment): CHM4B_HUMAN - Also known as C20orf178, SHAX1. Experimental evidence at protein level: Swiss-Prot protein existence level 1. (Microbial infection) The ESCRT machinery also functions in topologically equivalent membrane fission events, such as the budding of enveloped viruses (HIV-1 and other lentiviruses). Via its interaction with PDCD6IP involved in HIV-1 p6- and p9-dependent virus release. From Homo sapiens (Human).
   5648..5665    +  CDS            9xHis (fragment): 9xHis affinity tag
   5675..5724    +  CDS            SET1 (fragment): solubility-enhancement tag derived from T7 phage gene 10B
   5732..5779    +  terminator     T7 terminator: transcription terminator for bacteriophage T7 RNA polymerase
>Addgene plasmid #104596 | pCA528 CHMP4B 156-224 | addgene full sequence | sequence record 245148 | Addgene NGS Result
TGGCGAATGGG
[124 nt withheld, positions 12-135]
C
[91 nt withheld, positions 137-227]
A
[49 nt withheld, positions 229-277]
CCTTTGACGTTGGAGTCCACGTTCTTT
[37 nt withheld, positions 305-341]
ACCCTATCTCGGTCTATTCTTTTGATTTATAAGGGATTTTGCCGATTTCGGCCTATTGGTTAAAAAATGA
GCTGATTTAACAAAAATTTAACGCGAATTTTAACAAAATATTAACGCTTACAATTTAGGTGGCACTTTTC
GGGGAAATGTGCGCGGAACCCCTATTTGTTTATTTTTCTAAATACATTCAAATATGTATCCGCTCATGAA
TTAATTCTTAGAAAAACTCATCGAGCATCAAATGAAACTGCAATTTATTCATATCAGGATTATCAATACC
ATATTTTTGAAAAAGCCGTTTCTGTAATGAAGGAGAAAACTCACCGAGGCAGTTCCATAGGATGGCAAGA
TCCTGGTATCGGTCTGCGATTCCGACTCGTCCAACATCAATACAACCTATTAATTTCCCCTCGTCAAAAA
TAAGGTTATCAAGTGAGAAATCACCATGAGTGACGACTGAATCCGGTGAGAATGGCAAAAGTTTATGCAT
TTCTTTCCAGACTTGTTCAACAGGCCAGCCATTACGCTCGTCATCAAAATCACTCGCATCAACCAAACCG
TTATTCATTCGTGATTGCGCCTGAGCGAGACGAAATACGCGATCGCTGTTAAAAGGACAATTACAAACAG
GAATCGAATGCAACCGGCGCAGGAACACTGCCAGCGCATCAACAATATTTTCACCTGAATCAGGATATTC
TTCTAATACCTGGAATGCTGTTTTCCCGGGGATCGCAGTGGTGAGTAACCATGCATCATCAGGAGTACGG
ATAAAATGCTTGATGGTCGGAAGAGGCATAAATTCCGTCAGCCAGTTTAGTCTGACCATCTCATCTGTAA
CATCATTGGCAACGCTACCTTTGCCATGTTTCAGAAACAACTCTGGCGCATCGGGCTTCCCATACAATCG
ATAGATTGTCGCACCTGATTGCCCGACATTATCGCGAGCCCATTTATACCCATATAAATCAGCATCCATG
TTGGAATTTAATCGCGGCCTAGAGCAAGACGTTTCCCGTTGAATATGGCTCATAACACCCCTTGTATTAC
TGTTTATGTAAGCAGACAGTTTTATTGTTCATGACCAAAATCCCTTAACGTGAGTTTTCGTTCCACTGAG
CGTCAGACCCCGTAGAAAAGATCAAAGGATCTTCTTGAGATCCTTTTTTTCTGCGCGTAATCTGCTGCTT
GCAAACAAAAAAACCACCGCTACCAGCGGTGGTTTGTTTGCCGGATCAAGAGCTACCAACTCTTTTTCCG
AAGGTAACTGGCTTCAGCAGAGCGCAGATACCAAATACTGTCCTTCTAGTGTAGCCGTAGTTAGGCCACC
ACTTCAAGAACTCTGTAGCACCGCCTACATACCTCGCTCTGCTAATCCTGTTACCAGTGGCTGCTGCCAG
TGGCGATAAGTCGTGTCTTACCGGGTTGGACTCAAGACGATAGTTACCGGATAAGGCGCAGCGGTCGGGC
TGAACGGGGGGTTCGTGCACACAGCCCAGCTTGGAGCGAACGACCTACACCGAACTGAGATACCTACAGC
GTGAGCTATGAGAAAGCGCCACGCTTCCCGAAGGGAGAAAGGCGGACAGGTATCCGGTAAGCGGCAGGGT
CGGAACAGGAGAGCGCACGAGGGAGCTTCCAGGGGGAAACGCCTGGTATCTTTATAGTCCTGTCGGGTTT
CGCCACCTCTGACTTGAGCGTCGATTTTTGTGATGCTCGTCAGGGGGGCGGAGCCTATGGAAAAACGCCA
GCAACGCGGCCTTTTTACGGTTCCTGGCCTTTTGCTGGCCTTTTGCTCACATGTTCTTTCCTGCGTTATC
CCCTGATTCTGTGGATAACCGTATTACCGCCTTTGAGTGAGCTGATACCGCTCGCCGCAGCCGAACGACC
GAGCGCAGCGAGTCAGTGAGCGAGGAAGCGGAAGAGCGCCTGATGCGGTATTTTCTCCTTACGCATCTGT
GCGGTATTTCACACCGCAATGGTGCACTCTCAGTACAATCTGCTCTGATGCCGCATAGTTAAGCCAGTAT
ACACTCCGCTATCGCTACGTGACTGGGTCATGGCTGCGCCCCGACACCCGCCAACACCCGCTGACGCGCC
CTGACGGGCTTGTCTGCTCCCGGCATCCGCTTACAGACAAGCTGTGACCGTCTCCGGGAGCTGCATGTGT
CAGAGGTTTTCACCGTCATCACCGAAACGCGCGAGGCAGCTGCGGTAAAGCTCATCAGCGTGGTCGTGAA
GCGATTCACAGATGTCTGCCTGTTCATCCGCGTCCAGCTCGTTGAGTTTCTCCAGAAGCGTTAATGTCTG
GCTTCTGATAAAGCGGGCCATGTTAAGGGCGGTTTTTTCCTGTTTGGTCACTGATGCCTCCGTGTAAGGG
GGATTTCTGTTCATGGGGGTAATGATACCGATGAAACGAGAGAGGATGCTCACGATACGGGTTACTGATG
ATGAACATGCCCGGTTACTGGAACGTTGTGAGGGTAAACAACTGGCGGTATGGATGCGGCGGGACCAGAG
AAAAATCACTCAGGGTCAATGCCAGCGCTTCGTTAATACAGATGTAGGTGTTCCACAGGGTAGCCAGCAG
CATCCTGCGATGCAGATCCGGAACATAATGGTGCAGGGCGCTGACTTCCGCGTTTCCAGACTTTACGAAA
CACGGAAACCGAAGACCATTCATGTTGTTGCTCAGGTCGCAGACGTTTTGCAGCAGCAGTCGCTTCACGT
TCGCTCGCGTATCGGTGATTCATTCTGCTAACCAGTAAGGCAACCCCGCCAGCCTAGCCGGGTCCTCAAC
GACAGGAGCACGATCATGCGCACCCGTGGGGCCGCCATGCCGGCGATAATGGCCTGCTTCTCGCCGAAAC
GTTTGGTGGCGGGACCAGTGACGAAGGCTTGAGCGAGGGCGTGCAAGATTCCGAATACCGCAAGCGACAG
GCCGATCATCGTCGCGCTCCAGCGAAAGCGGTCCTCGCCGAAAATGACCCAGAGCGCTGCCGGCACCTGT
CCTACGAGTTGCATGATAAAGAAGACAGTCATAAGTGCGGCGACGATAGTCATGCCCCGCGCCCACCGGA
AGGAGCTGACTGGGTTGAAGGCTCTCAAGGGCATCGGTCGAGATCCCGGTGCCTAATGAGTGAGCTAACT
TACATTAATTGCGTTGCGCTCACTGCCCGCTTTCCAGTCGGGAAACCTGTCGTGCCAGCTGCATTAATGA
ATCGGCCAACGCGCGGGGAGAGGCGGTTTGCGTATTGGGCGCCAGGGTGGTTTTTCTTTTCACCAGTGAG
ACGGGCAACAGCTGATTGCCCTTCACCGCCTGGCCCTGAGAGAGTTGCAGCAAGCGGTCCACGCTGGTTT
GCCCCAGCAGGCGAAAATCCTGTTTGATGGTGGTTAACGGCGGGATATAACATGAGCTGTCTTCGGTATC
GTCGTATCCCACTACCGAGATATCCGCACCAACGCGCAGCCCGGACTCGGTAATGGCGCGCATTGCGCCC
AGCGCCATCTGATCGTTGGCAACCAGCATCGCAGTGGGAACGATGCCCTCATTCAGCATTTGCATGGTTT
GTTGAAAACCGGACATGGCACTCCAGTCGCCTTCCCGTTCCGCTATCGGCTGAATTTGATTGCGAGTGAG
ATATTTATGCCAGCCAGCCAGACGCAGACGCGCCGAGACAGAACTTAATGGGCCCGCTAACAGCGCGATT
TGCTGGTGACCCAATGCGACCAGATGCTCCACGCCCAGTCGCGTACCGTCTTCATGGGAGAAAATAATAC
TGTTGATGGGTGTCTGGTCAGAGACATCAAGAAATAACGCCGGAACATTAGTGCAGGCAGCTTCCACAGC
AATGGCATCCTGGTCATCCAGCGGATAGTTAATGATCAGCCCACTGACGCGTTGCGCGAGAAGATTGTGC
ACCGCCGCTTTACAGGCTTCGACGCCGCTTCGTTCTACCATCGACACCACCACGCTGGCACCCAGTTGAT
CGGCGCGAGATTTAATCGCCGCGACAATTTGCGACGGCGCGTGCAGGGCCAGACTGGAGGTGGCAACGCC
AATCAGCAACGACTGTTTGCCCGCCAGTTGTTGTGCCACGCGGTTGGGAATGTAATTCAGCTCCGCCATC
GCCGCTTCCACTTTTTCCCGCGTTTTCGCAGAAACGTGGCTGGCCTGGTTCACCACGCGGGAAACGGTCT
GATAAGAGACACCGGCATACTCTGCGACATCGTATAACGTTACTGGTTTCACATTCACCACCCTGAATTG
ACTCTCTTCCGGGCGCTATCATGCCATACCGCGAAAGGTTTTGCGCCATTCGATGGTGTCCGGGATCTCG
ACGCTCTCCCTTATGCGACTCCTGCATTAGGAAGCAGCCCAGTAGTAGGTTGAGGCCGTTGAGCACCGCC
GCCGCAAGGAATGGTGCATGCAAGGAGATGGCGCCCAACAGTCCCCCGGCCACGGGGCCTGCCACCATAC
CCACGCCGAAACAAGCGCTCATGAGCCCGAAGTGGCGAGCCCGATCTTCCCCATCGGTGATGTCGGCGAT
ATAGGCGCCAGCAACCGCACCTGTGGCGCCGGTGATGCCGGCCACGATGCGTCCGGCGTAGAGGATCGAG
ATCTCGATCCCGCGAAATTAATACGACTCACTATAGGGGAATTGTGAGCGGATAACAATTCCCCTCTAGA
AATAATTTTGTTTAACTTTAAGAAGGAGATATACATATGGGTCATCACCATCATCACCATGGTTCGGACT
CAGAAGTCAATCAAGAAGCTAAGCCAGAGGTCAAGCCAGAAGTCAAGCCTGAGACTCACATCAATTTAAA
GGTGTCCGATGGATCTTCAGAGATCTTCTTCAAGATCAAAAAGACCACTCCTTTAAGAAGGCTGATGGAA
GCGTTCGCTAAAAGACAGGGTAAGGAAATGGACTCCTTAAGATTCTTGTACGACGGTATTAGAATTCAAG
CTGATCAGACCCCTGAAGATTTGGACATGGAGGATAACGATATTATTGAGGCTCACAGAGAACAGATTGG
TGGTGGGTGCGGAGAAGAGTTTGACGAGGATGAGCTCATGGCGGAATTAGAAGAACTAGAACAGGAGGAA
CTAGACAAGAATTTGCTGGAAATCAGTGGACCCGAAACAGTCCCTCTACCAAATGTTCCCTCTATAGCCC
TACCATCAAAACCCGCCAAGAAGAAAGAAGAGGAGGACGACGACATGAAGGAATTGGAGAACTGGGCTGG
ATCTATGTGAGGATCCGAATTCGAGCTCCGTCGACAAGCTTGCGGCCGCACTCGAGCACCACCACCACCA
CCACTGAGATCCGGCTGCTAACAAAGCCCGAAAGGAAGCTGAGTTGGCTGCTGCCACCGCTGAGCAATAA
CTAGCATAACCCCTTGGGGCCTCTAAACGGGTCTTGAGGGGTTTTTTGCTGAAAGGAGGAACTATATCCG
GAT
